Addgene plasmid #202364: Talin-XT29-Cterminal-mEmerald
Purpose: Talin(DeltaR1-12::FlnAIg1-8)-mEmerald
Depositing lab: Pakorn Kanchanawong. Depositing organization: National University of Singapore. Publication: Talin determines the nanoscale architecture of focal adhesions. Liu J, Wang Y, Goh WI, Goh H, Baird MA, Ruehland S, Teo S, Bate N, Critchley DR, Davidson MW, Kanchanawong P. Proc Natl Acad Sci U S A. 2015 Sep 1;112(35):E4864-73. doi: 10.1073/pnas.1512025112. Epub 2015 Aug 17. PubMed 26283369.
Backbone
  Vector backbone: pCMV
  Backbone manufacturer: Clontech
  Vector type: Mammalian Expression
  Selectable markers: Neomycin (select with G418)
Growth in bacteria
  Bacterial resistance: Kanamycin, 50 μg/mL
  Growth temperature: 37°C
  Growth strain: DH5alpha
  Copy number: Unknown
Gene/Insert
  Gene/Insert name: Talin(DeltaR1-12::FlnAIg1-8)-mEmerald
Terms and licenses: Academic/Nonprofit Terms; Industry Terms: Not Available to Industry
How to cite: Talin-XT29-Cterminal-mEmerald was a gift from Pakorn Kanchanawong (Addgene plasmid # 202364 ; http://n2t.net/addgene:202364 ; RRID:Addgene_202364)
