[The description below was written by a language model from this plasmid's Addgene catalogue record and pLannotate feature annotations shown in this document.]
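Description:
Talin-XT29-Cterminal-mEmerald is a 9.3 kb mammalian expression plasmid built on a Clontech pCMV-type backbone. It encodes an engineered talin chimera fused at its C-terminus to the monomeric green fluorescent protein mEmerald. Transcription is driven by the human cytomegalovirus immediate-early enhancer and promoter and terminated by an SV40 polyadenylation signal.

According to the record, the insert is talin in which rod domains R1–R12 are deleted and replaced by filamin A immunoglobulin-like repeats 1–8. The feature table agrees with this layout. It shows an N-terminal talin-homologous segment, a roughly 2.4 kb human FLNA fragment, a shorter C-terminal talin-like segment, and then the mEmerald coding sequence in the same orientation. The automated annotation assigns the talin portions to mouse Tln2 and a sponge talin. These are best-homology matches, and the record does not state the talin isoform or species of origin. Small annotated fragments (SV40 large T antigen, ble, bGH poly(A)) appear to be backbone remnants rather than functional parts.

The backbone carries a high-copy ColE1/pUC-type origin for propagation in E. coli and an f1 origin. A single NeoR/KanR (aph(3')-II) cassette sits behind tandem bacterial (bla) and SV40 early promoters and ends with an HSV TK polyadenylation signal. This cassette gives kanamycin resistance in bacteria and G418 selection in mammalian cells.

Swapping the talin rod for an unrelated filamin spacer while keeping the talin termini changes the length and composition of the molecule, and the C-terminal fluorophore marks the position of that end. The associated publication title indicates that such constructs were used to examine how talin determines the nanoscale architecture of focal adhesions, most likely by fluorescence imaging of transfected cells.
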