Features (pLannotate 1.2.2; 17 found; start..end, strand, type, name):
     58..361     +  enhancer       CMV enhancer: human cytomegalovirus immediate early enhancer
    362..565     +  promoter       CMV promoter: human cytomegalovirus (CMV) immediate early promoter
    588..632     +  misc_feature   MCS (fragment): multiple cloning site
    640..2082    +  CDS            Tln2 (fragment): TLN2_MOUSE - Experimental evidence at protein level: Swiss-Prot protein existence level 1. As a major component of focal adhesion plaques that links integrin to the actin cytoskeleton, may play an important role in cell adhesion. Recruits PIP5K1C to focal adhesion plaques and strongly activates its kinase activity (By similarity). From Mus musculus (Mouse).
   2077..4467    +  CDS            FLNA (fragment): FLNA_HUMAN - Also known as FLN, FLN1. Experimental evidence at protein level: Swiss-Prot protein existence level 1. Promotes orthogonal branching of actin filaments and links actin filaments to membrane glycoproteins. Anchors various transmembrane proteins to the actin cytoskeleton and serves as a scaffold for a wide range of cytoplasmic signaling proteins. Interaction with FLNB may allow neuroblast migration from the ventricular zone into the cortical plate. Tethers cell surface- localized furin, modulates its rate of internalization and directs its intracellular trafficking (By similarity).
   4429..5154    +  CDS            TLN (fragment): TLN_OSCPE - Experimental evidence at protein level: Swiss-Prot protein existence level 1. Probably involved in connections of major cytoskeletal structures to the plasma membrane. From Oscarella pearsei (Sponge).
   5251..5970    +  CDS            mEmerald: brightly fluorescent monomeric variant of GFP mammalian codon-optimized
   5986..6069    +  CDS            large T antigen (fragment): large T antigen from SV40 (simian virus 40)
   6092..6213    +  polyA_signal   SV40 poly(A) signal: SV40 polyadenylation signal
   6247..6675    -  rep_origin     f1 ori (sequence partly withheld): f1 bacteriophage origin of replication; arrow indicates direction of (+) strand synthesis
   6702..6806    +  promoter       AmpR promoter: bla
   6808..7165    +  promoter       SV40 promoter: SV40 enhancer and early promoter
   7200..7994    +  CDS            NeoR/KanR: aminoglycoside phosphotransferase from Tn5; aph(3')-II (or nptII); confers resistance to neomycin, kanamycin, and G418 (Geneticin®)
   8015..8167    +  CDS            ble (fragment): BLE_KLEPN - Experimental evidence at protein level: Swiss-Prot protein existence level 1. Binding protein with a strong affinity to the bleomycin family of antibiotics. Binds to CL990; an antimitotic-antibiotic compound. From Klebsiella pneumoniae.
   8226..8273    +  polyA_signal   HSV TK poly(A) signal: herpes simplex virus thymidine kinase polyadenylation signal (Cole and Stacy, 1985)
   8364..8380    -  polyA_signal   bGH poly(A) signal (fragment): bovine growth hormone polyadenylation signal
   8602..9190    +  rep_origin     ori: high-copy-number ColE1/pMB1/pBR322/pUC origin of replication
>Addgene plasmid #202364 | Talin-XT29-Cterminal-mEmerald | addgene full sequence | sequence record 402917 | Addgene NGS Result
TTATTAATAGTAATCAATTACGGGGTCATTAGTTCATAGCCCATATATGGAGTTCCGCGTTACATAACTT
ACGGTAAATGGCCCGCCTGGCTGACCGCCCAACGACCCCCGCCCATTGACGTCAATAATGACGTATGTTC
CCATAGTAACGCCAATAGGGACTTTCCATTGACGTCAATGGGTGGAGTATTTACGGTAAACTGCCCACTT
GGCAGTACATCAAGTGTATCATATGCCAAGTACGCCCCCTATTGACGTCAATGACGGTAAATGGCCCGCC
TGGCATTATGCCCAGTACATGACCTTATGGGACTTTCCTACTTGGCAGTACATCTACGTATTAGTCATCG
CTATTACCATGGTGATGCGGTTTTGGCAGTACATCAATGGGCGTGGATAGCGGTTTGACTCACGGGGATT
TCCAAGTCTCCACCCCATTGACGTCAATGGGAGTTTGTTTTGGCACCAAAATCAACGGGACTTTCCAAAA
TGTCGTAACAACTCCGCCCCATTGACGCAAATGGGCGGTAGGCGTGTACGGTGGGAGGTCTATATAAGCA
GAGCTGGTTTAGTGAACCGTCAGATCCGCTAGCGCTACCGGACTCAGATCTCGAGCTCAAGCTTCGAATT
CTAGCCACCATGGTTGCGCTTTCGCTGAAGATTAGCATTGGGAATGTGGTGAAGACGATGCAATTTGAGC
CATCTACCATGGTGTACGACGCCTGCCGCATGATTCGTGAGCGGATCCCAGAGGCCCTGGCTGGCCCTCC
CAACGACTTTGGGCTCTTTCTGTCAGATGATGACCCCAAAAAAGGCATCTGGCTAGAGGCTGGGAAAGCT
TTGGACTACTACATGCTCCGAAATGGGGACACCATGGAGTACAGAAAAAAGCAAAGACCCCTGAAGATAC
GGATGTTAGACGGAACGGTGAAGACTATCATGGTGGATGACTCCAAGACCGTCACAGACATGCTCATGAC
CATTTGTGCCCGAATTGGTATCACCAACCATGATGAGTATTCACTGGTTCGAGAGCTGATGGAAGAAAAG
AAAGATGAGGGGACAGGGACCCTGAGAAAAGACAAGACCCTACTGCGAGATGAAAAGAAGATGGAGAAGC
TAAAGCAGAAGTTGCACACAGACGATGAGTTGAACTGGCTGGACCATGGGCGGACACTGAGGGAACAGGG
AGTGGAAGAGCATGAGACGTTGCTGCTGCGGAGAAAGTTCTTCTACTCAGACCAGAATGTGGATTCCCGC
GACCCTGTACAGCTGAACCTTCTCTATGTGCAGGCACGAGATGACATCCTGAATGGCTCCCATCCTGTCT
CCTTTGACAAGGCCTGTGAATTTGCAGGCTTCCAGTGCCAGATCCAGTTTGGACCTCACAATGAACAGAA
GCACAAGGCTGGCTTCCTTGACCTGAAGGACTTCCTGCCCAAGGAGTATGTGAAGCAGAAGGGAGAGCGT
AAGATCTTTCAGGCACACAAGAATTGTGGGCAGATGAGTGAAATTGAGGCCAAGGTACGCTACGTGAAGC
TGGCCCGTTCCCTCAAGACTTACGGTGTCTCCTTCTTCCTAGTCAAGGAAAAGATGAAGGGGAAGAATAA
ACTGGTGCCCAGGCTGTTGGGCATCACTAAGGAGTGTGTGATGCGTGTGGATGAGAAGACCAAGGAGGTG
ATTCAGGAATGGAGCCTCACCAACATCAAACGCTGGGCTGCCTCTCCCAAGAGCTTTACTCTGGACTTTG
GAGACTATCAGGATGGCTACTACTCAGTACAGACGACAGAAGGCGAGCAGATCGCACAGCTCATTGCTGG
CTACATAGATATCATCCTTAAGAAGAAAAAAAGCAAGGACCATTTTGGGCTGGAGGGAGATGAAGAGTCT
ACTATGTTGGAGGACTCAGTGTCTCCCAAAAAGTCAACAGTCCTTCAGCAGCAGTACAACCGAGTGGGGA
AAGTGGAGCACGGCTCTGTGGCTCTGCCAGCCATCATGCGCTCTGGAGCCTCTGGTCCTGAGAATTTCCA
GGTGGGGAGCATGCCACCTGCCCAGCAGCAGATCACCAGTGGCCAGATGCACCCCAAACTGAACCCGAAG
AAAGCCCGTGCCTACGGGCCAGGCATCGAGCCCACAGGCAACATGGTGAAGAAGCGGGCAGAGTTCACTG
TGGAAACCAGAAGTGCTGGCCAGGGAGAGGTGCTGGTGTACGTGGAGGACCCGGCCGGACACCAGGAGGA
GGCAAAAGTGACCGCCAATAACGACAAGAACCGCACCTTCTCCGTCTGGTACGTCCCCGAGGTGACGGGG
ACTCATAAGGTTACTGTGCTCTTTGCTGGCCAGCACATCGCCAAGAGCCCCTTCGAGGTGTACGTGGATA
AGTCACAGGGTGACGCCAGCAAAGTGACAGCCCAAGGTCCCGGCCTGGAGCCCAGTGGCAACATCGCCAA
CAAGACCACCTACTTTGAGATCTTTACGGCAGGAGCTGGCACGGGCGAGGTCGAGGTTGTGATCCAGGAC
CCCATGGGACAGAAGGGCACGGTAGAGCCTCAGCTGGAGGCCCGGGGCGACAGCACATACCGCTGCAGCT
ACCAGCCCACCATGGAGGGCGTCCACACCGTGCACGTCACGTTTGCCGGCGTGCCCATCCCTCGCAGCCC
CTACACTGTCACTGTTGGCCAAGCCTGTAACCCGAGTGCCTGCCGGGCGGTTGGCCGGGGCCTCCAGCCC
AAGGGTGTGCGGGTGAAGGAGACAGCTGACTTCAAGGTGTACACAAAGGGCGCTGGCAGTGGGGAGCTGA
AGGTCACCGTGAAGGGCCCCAAGGGAGAGGAGCGCGTGAAGCAGAAGGACCTGGGGGATGGCGTGTATGG
CTTCGAGTATTACCCCATGGTCCCTGGAACCTATATCGTCACCATCACGTGGGGTGGTCAGAACATCGGG
CGCAGTCCCTTCGAAGTGAAGGTGGGCACCGAGTGTGGCAATCAGAAGGTACGGGCCTGGGGCCCTGGGC
TGGAGGGCGGCGTCGTTGGCAAGTCAGCAGACTTTGTGGTGGAGGCTATCGGGGACGACGTGGGCACGCT
GGGCTTCTCGGTGGAAGGGCCATCGCAGGCTAAGATCGAATGTGACGACAAGGGCGACGGCTCCTGTGAT
GTGCGCTACTGGCCGCAGGAGGCTGGCGAGTATGCCGTTCACGTGCTGTGCAACAGCGAAGACATCCGCC
TCAGCCCCTTCATGGCTGACATCCGTGACGCGCCCCAGGACTTCCACCCAGACAGGGTGAAGGCACGTGG
GCCTGGATTGGAGAAGACAGGTGTGGCCGTCAACAAGCCAGCAGAGTTCACAGTGGATGCCAAGCACGGT
GGCAAGGCCCCACTTCGGGTCCAAGTCCAGGACAATGAAGGCTGCCCTGTGGAGGCGTTGGTCAAGGACA
ACGGCAATGGCACTTACAGCTGCTCCTACGTGCCCAGGAAGCCGGTGAAGCACACAGCCATGGTGTCCTG
GGGAGGCGTCAGCATCCCCAACAGCCCCTTCAGGGTGAATGTGGGAGCTGGCAGCCACCCCAACAAGGTC
AAAGTATACGGCCCCGGAGTAGCCAAGACAGGGCTCAAGGCCCACGAGCCCACCTACTTCACTGTGGACT
GCGCCGAGGCTGGCCAGGGGGACGTCAGCATCGGCATCAAGTGTGCCCCTGGAGTGGTAGGCCCCGCCGA
AGCTGACATCGACTTCGACATCATCCGCAATGACAATGACACCTTCACGGTCAAGTACACGCCCCGGGGG
GCTGGCAGCTACACCATTATGGTCCTCTTTGCTGACCAGGCCACGCCCACCAGCCCCATCCGAGTCAAGG
TGGAGCCCTCTCATGACGCCAGTAAGGTGAAGGCCGAGGGCCCTGGCCTCAGTCGCACTGGTGTCGAGCT
TGGCAAGCCCACCCACTTCACAGTAAATGCCAAAGCTGCTGGCAAAGGCAAGCTGGACGTCCAGTTCTCA
GGACTCACCAAGGGGGATGCAGTGCGAGATGTGGACATCATCGACCACCATGACAACACCTACACAGTCA
AGTACACGCCTGTCCAGCAGGGTCCAGTAGGCGTCAATGTCACTTATGGAGGGGATCCCATCCCTAAGAG
CCCTTTCTCAGTGGCAGTATCTCCAAGCCTGGACCTCAGCAAGATCAAGGTGTCTGGCCTGGGAGAGAAG
GTGGACGTTGGCAAAGACCAGGAGTTCACAGTCAAATCAAAGGGTGCTGGTGGTCAAGGCAAAGTGGCAT
CCAAGATTGTGGGCCCCTCGGGTGCAGCGGTGCCCTGCAAGGTGGAGCCAGGCCTGGGGGCTGACAACAG
TGTGGTGCGCTTCCTGCCCCGTGAGGAAGGGCCCTATGAGGTGGAGGTGACCTATGACGGCGTGCCCGTG
CCTGGCAGCCCCTTTCCTCTGGAAGCTGTGGAGTGGGTGGACCCAGAGGACCCTACTGTCATTGCTGAGA
ATGAGCTCTTGGGAGCCGCAGCCGCCATCGAGGCTGCAGCCAAGAAGCTGGAGCAGCTGAAGCCCAGGGC
CAAACCCAAGGAGGCGGATGAGTCCTTGAACTTTGAGGAACAAATCCTAGAAGCTGCCAAGTCCATCGCT
GCAGCCACCAGTGCACTGGTAAAGGCTGCGTCAGCAGCCCAGAGGGAGCTGGTGGCTCAAGGAAAGGTGG
GCGCCATTCCAGCCAATGCACTGGATGATGGGCAGTGGTCGCAGGGCCTCATTTCCGCTGCCCGTATGGT
GGCTGCGGCCACCAACAATCTGTGTGAAGCAGCTAACGCAGCTGTCCAGGGCCATGCTAGCCAGGAGAAA
CTCATTTCCTCAGCCAAGCAAGTAGCTGCCTCCACAGCTCAGCTCCTGGTAGCTTGCAAGGTCAAAGCAG
ATCAGGACTCTGAGGCAATGAAACGGCTCCAGGCTGCTGGCAATGCAGTGAAGAGGGCCTCAGATAACCT
GGTAAAGGCGGCCCAGAAAGCTGCAGCCTTCGAAGACCAGGAGAATGAGACGGTGGTGGTGAAGGAGAAA
ATGGTTGGGGGCATTGCCCAGATTATCGCAGCACAGGAAGAGATGCTTCGGAAGGAACGAGAGCTGGAAG
AGGCTCGGAAAAAGCTCGCCCAGATCCGGCAGCAGCAGTACAAGTTCTTGCCTTCAGAGCTTCGAGACGA
GCACGGCGCTGGGTCCGGGTCCGGGCAAGGGTCCGGCGCAGGCTCCGCGTCCCGATCACCGGTCGCCACC
ATGGTGAGCAAGGGCGAGGAGCTGTTCACCGGGGTGGTGCCCATCCTGGTCGAGCTGGACGGCGACGTAA
ACGGCCACAAGTTCAGCGTGTCCGGCGAGGGCGAGGGCGATGCCACCTACGGCAAGCTGACCCTGAAGTT
CATCTGCACCACCGGCAAGCTGCCCGTGCCCTGGCCCACCCTCGTGACCACCTTGACCTACGGCGTGCAG
TGCTTCGCCCGCTACCCCGACCACATGAAGCAGCACGACTTCTTCAAGTCCGCCATGCCCGAAGGCTACG
TCCAGGAGCGCACCATCTTCTTCAAGGACGACGGCAACTACAAGACCCGCGCCGAGGTGAAGTTCGAGGG
CGACACCCTGGTGAACCGCATCGAGCTGAAGGGCATCGACTTCAAGGAGGACGGCAACATCCTGGGGCAC
AAGCTGGAGTACAACTACAACAGCCACAAGGTCTATATCACCGCCGACAAGCAGAAGAACGGCATCAAGG
TGAACTTCAAGACCCGCCACAACATCGAGGACGGCAGCGTGCAGCTCGCCGACCACTACCAGCAGAACAC
CCCCATCGGCGACGGCCCCGTGCTGCTGCCCGACAACCACTACCTGAGCACCCAGTCCAAGCTGAGCAAA
GACCCCAACGAGAAGCGCGATCACATGGTCCTGCTGGAGTTCGTGACCGCCGCCGGGATCACTCTCGGCA
TGGACGAGCTGTACAAGTAAGCGGCCGCGACTCTAGATCATAATCAGCCATACCACATTTGTAGAGGTTT
TACTTGCTTTAAAAAACCTCCCACACCTCCCCCTGAACCTGAAACATAAAATGAATGCAATTGTTGTTGT
TAACTTGTTTATTGCAGCTTATAATGGTTACAAATAAAGCAATAGCATCACAAATTTCACAAATAAAGCA
TTTTTTTCACTGCATTCTAGTTGTGGTTTGTCCAAACTCATCAATGTATCTTAAGGCGTAAATTGTAAGC
GTTAATATTTTGTTAAAATTCGCGTTAAATTTTTGTTAAATCAGCTCATTTTTTAACCAATAGGCCGAAA
TCGGCAAAATCCCTTATAAATCAAAAGAATAGACCGAGATAGGGT
[37 nt withheld, positions 6346-6382]
AAAGAACGTGGACTCCAACGTCAAAGG
[49 nt withheld, positions 6410-6458]
T
[91 nt withheld, positions 6460-6550]
G
[124 nt withheld, positions 6552-6675]
CAGGTGGCACTTTTCGGGGAAATGTGCGCGGAACCCCTATTTGTTTATTTTTCTAAATACATTCAAATAT
GTATCCGCTCATGAGACAATAACCCTGATAAATGCTTCAATAATATTGAAAAAGGAAGAGTCCTGAGGCG
GAAAGAACCAGCTGTGGAATGTGTGTCAGTTAGGGTGTGGAAAGTCCCCAGGCTCCCCAGCAGGCAGAAG
TATGCAAAGCATGCATCTCAATTAGTCAGCAACCAGGTGTGGAAAGTCCCCAGGCTCCCCAGCAGGCAGA
AGTATGCAAAGCATGCATCTCAATTAGTCAGCAACCATAGTCCCGCCCCTAACTCCGCCCATCCCGCCCC
TAACTCCGCCCAGTTCCGCCCATTCTCCGCCCCATGGCTGACTAATTTTTTTTATTTATGCAGAGGCCGA
GGCCGCCTCGGCCTCTGAGCTATTCCAGAAGTAGTGAGGAGGCTTTTTTGGAGGCCTAGGCTTTTGCAAA
GATCGATCAAGAGACAGGATGAGGATCGTTTCGCATGATTGAACAAGATGGATTGCACGCAGGTTCTCCG
GCCGCTTGGGTGGAGAGGCTATTCGGCTATGACTGGGCACAACAGACAATCGGCTGCTCTGATGCCGCCG
TGTTCCGGCTGTCAGCGCAGGGGCGCCCGGTTCTTTTTGTCAAGACCGACCTGTCCGGTGCCCTGAATGA
ACTGCAAGACGAGGCAGCGCGGCTATCGTGGCTGGCCACGACGGGCGTTCCTTGCGCAGCTGTGCTCGAC
GTTGTCACTGAAGCGGGAAGGGACTGGCTGCTATTGGGCGAAGTGCCGGGGCAGGATCTCCTGTCATCTC
ACCTTGCTCCTGCCGAGAAAGTATCCATCATGGCTGATGCAATGCGGCGGCTGCATACGCTTGATCCGGC
TACCTGCCCATTCGACCACCAAGCGAAACATCGCATCGAGCGAGCACGTACTCGGATGGAAGCCGGTCTT
GTCGATCAGGATGATCTGGACGAAGAGCATCAGGGGCTCGCGCCAGCCGAACTGTTCGCCAGGCTCAAGG
CGAGCATGCCCGACGGCGAGGATCTCGTCGTGACCCATGGCGATGCCTGCTTGCCGAATATCATGGTGGA
AAATGGCCGCTTTTCTGGATTCATCGACTGTGGCCGGCTGGGTGTGGCGGACCGCTATCAGGACATAGCG
TTGGCTACCCGTGATATTGCTGAAGAGCTTGGCGGCGAATGGGCTGACCGCTTCCTCGTGCTTTACGGTA
TCGCCGCTCCCGATTCGCAGCGCATCGCCTTCTATCGCCTTCTTGACGAGTTCTTCTGAGCGGGACTCTG
GGGTTCGAAATGACCGACCAAGCGACGCCCAACCTGCCATCACGAGATTTCGATTCCACCGCCGCCTTCT
ATGAAAGGTTGGGCTTCGGAATCGTTTTCCGGGACGCCGGCTGGATGATCCTCCAGCGCGGGGATCTCAT
GCTGGAGTTCTTCGCCCACCCTAGGGGGAGGCTAACTGAAACACGGAAGGAGACAATACCGGAAGGAACC
CGCGCTATGACGGCAATAAAAAGACAGAATAAAACGCACGGTGTTGGGTCGTTTGTTCATAAACGCGGGG
TTCGGTCCCAGGGCTGGCACTCTGTCGATACCCCACCAAGACCCCATTGGGGCCAATACGCCCGCGTTTC
TTCCTTTTCCCCACCCCACCCCCCAAGTTCGGGTGAAGGCCCAGGGCTCGCAGCCAACGTCGGGGCGGCA
GGCCCTGCCATAGCCTCAGGTTACTCATATATACTTTAGATTGATTTAAAACTTCATTTTTAATTTAAAA
GGATCTAGGTGAAGATCCTTTTTGATAATCTCATGACCAAAATCCCTTAACGTGAGTTTTCGTTCCACTG
AGCGTCAGACCCCGTAGAAAAGATCAAAGGATCTTCTTGAGATCCTTTTTTTCTGCGCGTAATCTGCTGC
TTGCAAACAAAAAAACCACCGCTACCAGCGGTGGTTTGTTTGCCGGATCAAGAGCTACCAACTCTTTTTC
CGAAGGTAACTGGCTTCAGCAGAGCGCAGATACCAAATACTGTTCTTCTAGTGTAGCCGTAGTTAGGCCA
CCACTTCAAGAACTCTGTAGCACCGCCTACATACCTCGCTCTGCTAATCCTGTTACCAGTGGCTGCTGCC
AGTGGCGATAAGTCGTGTCTTACCGGGTTGGACTCAAGACGATAGTTACCGGATAAGGCGCAGCGGTCGG
GCTGAACGGGGGGTTCGTGCACACAGCCCAGCTTGGAGCGAACGACCTACACCGAACTGAGATACCTACA
GCGTGAGCTATGAGAAAGCGCCACGCTTCCCGAAGGGAGAAAGGCGGACAGGTATCCGGTAAGCGGCAGG
GTCGGAACAGGAGAGCGCACGAGGGAGCTTCCAGGGGGAAACGCCTGGTATCTTTATAGTCCTGTCGGGT
TTCGCCACCTCTGACTTGAGCGTCGATTTTTGTGATGCTCGTCAGGGGGGCGGAGCCTATGGAAAAACGC
CAGCAACGCGGCCTTTTTACGGTTCCTGGCCTTTTGCTGGCCTTTTGCTCACATGTTCTTTCCTGCGTTA
TCCCCTGATTCTGTGGATAACCGTATTACCGCCATGCATTAG
